Addgene plasmid #89589: pTH848-gst-disec
Purpose: Plasmid for bacterial expression of His-tagged GST encoded by non-preferred codons
Depositing lab: Tobias von der Haar. Depositing organization: London and South East University Group (LASE). Publication: Codon-Dependent Translational Accuracy Controls Protein Quality in Escherichia coli but not in Saccharomyces cerevisiae. Jossé L, Sampson CDD, Tuite MF, Howland K, von der Haar T. bioRxiv 200006 10.1101/200006.
Backbone
  Vector backbone: pET28a
  Backbone manufacturer: EMD Biosciences
  Backbone size w/o insert (bp): 5240
  Total vector size (bp): 5935
  Vector type: Bacterial Expression
Growth in bacteria
  Bacterial resistance: Kanamycin, 50 μg/mL
  Growth temperature: 37°C
  Growth strain: DH5alpha
  Copy number: High Copy
Gene/Insert
  Gene/Insert name: glutathione-S transferase codon-dis-optimised for bacterial expression
  Species: synthetic construct
  Insert size (bp): 695
  GenBank ID: LT799419.1
  Promoter: T7
  Tag / fusion protein: 8xhistidine (N terminal on insert)
  Cloning method: Restriction Enzyme; 5′ cloning site NcoI (not destroyed); 3′ cloning site HindIII (not destroyed)
  Sequencing primers: 5′ GGCGCCAGCAACCGCACCTGTGGC; 3′ GCGCCGCTACAGGGCGCGTCC
Terms and licenses: Academic/Nonprofit Terms; Industry Terms: Not Available to Industry
How to cite: pTH848-gst-disec was a gift from Tobias von der Haar (Addgene plasmid # 89589 ; http://n2t.net/addgene:89589 ; RRID:Addgene_89589)
