[The description below was written by a language model from this plasmid's Addgene catalogue record and pLannotate feature annotations shown in this document.]
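Description:
pTH848-gst-disec is a bacterial expression plasmid built on the pET28a backbone, about 5.9 kb in total, carrying a synthetic glutathione S-transferase gene that has been deliberately recoded with codons non-preferred in E. coli. It is maintained under kanamycin selection through the aph(3')-Ia KanR gene and replicates from a ColE1/pBR322-type origin. The backbone also carries the rop gene and bom region, although the catalogue lists the plasmid as high copy. An f1 origin is also present, along with short tetracycline-resistance and AmpR-promoter fragments that are backbone remnants detected by the annotation software.

The roughly 695 bp insert was cloned between NcoI and HindIII, both of which are retained. It encodes an N-terminal 8xHis tag fused directly to a GST coding sequence whose protein product matches the 26 kDa enzyme of Schistosoma japonicum. Transcription is driven by the T7 promoter with an adjacent lac operator, translation initiates from the T7 gene 10 ribosome binding site, and the unit ends at the T7 terminator. The plasmid-borne lacI gene supplies repressor, so expression is IPTG-inducible in hosts that provide T7 RNA polymerase. A short His-tag fragment downstream of the insert corresponds to the vector's own C-terminal tag region; the record does not indicate that it is translated as part of the product.

The associated study concerns how codon usage affects translational accuracy and protein quality in E. coli versus yeast. This plasmid provides the His-purifiable, codon-dis-optimised GST for such work. The sequenced and depositor-assembled records differ by only four nucleotides in length and show the same feature layout.
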