Features (pLannotate 1.2.2; 20 found; start..end, strand, type, name):
     12..467     +  rep_origin     f1 ori (sequence partly withheld): f1 bacteriophage origin of replication; arrow indicates direction of (+) strand synthesis
    494..551     +  promoter       AmpR promoter (fragment): bla
    560..1375    -  CDS            KanR: aminoglycoside phosphotransferase; aph(3')-Ia; confers resistance to kanamycin in bacteria or G418 (Geneticin®) in eukaryotes
   1497..2085    +  rep_origin     ori: high-copy-number ColE1/pMB1/pBR322/pUC origin of replication
   2271..2413    -  misc_feature   bom: basis of mobility region from pBR322
   2515..2706    -  CDS            rop: Rop protein, which maintains plasmids at low copy number; rop
   2723..3103    +  CDS            YPB1_ECOLX: Protein predicted: Swiss-Prot protein existence level 4. From Escherichia coli.
   3175..3466    -  CDS            TcR (fragment): tetracycline efflux protein; tet; confers resistance to tetracycline
   3481..3502    -  protein_bind   CAP binding site: CAP binding activates transcription in the presence of cAMP. E. coli catabolite activator protein
   3515..4597    -  CDS            lacI: lac repressor; lacI; The lac repressor binds to the lac operator to inhibit transcription in E. coli. This inhibition can be relieved by adding lactose or isopropyl-β-D-thiogalactopyranoside (IPTG).
   4598..4675    -  promoter       lacI promoter: lacI
   4683..4962    -  CDS            TcR (fragment): tetracycline efflux protein; tet; confers resistance to tetracycline
   4984..5002    +  promoter       T7 promoter: promoter for bacteriophage T7 RNA polymerase
   5003..5027    +  protein_bind   lac operator: The lac repressor binds to the lac operator to inhibit transcription in E. coli. This inhibition can be relieved by adding lactose or isopropyl-β-D-thiogalactopyranoside (IPTG). lac repressor encoded by lacI
   5042..5064    +  RBS            RBS: efficient ribosome binding site from bacteriophage T7 gene 10 (Olins and Rangwala, 1989)
   5077..5100    +  CDS            8xHis: 8xHis affinity tag
   5101..5751    +  CDS            GST26_SCHJA: Experimental evidence at protein level: Swiss-Prot protein existence level 1. GST isoenzymes appear to play a central role in the parasite detoxification system. Other functions are also suspected including a role in increasing the solubility of haematin in the parasite gut. From Schistosoma japonicum (Blood fluke).
   5779..5796    +  CDS            9xHis (fragment): 9xHis affinity tag
   5806..5855    +  CDS            SET1 (fragment): solubility-enhancement tag derived from T7 phage gene 10B
   5863..5910    +  terminator     T7 terminator: transcription terminator for bacteriophage T7 RNA polymerase
>Addgene plasmid #89589 | pTH848-gst-disec | depositor full sequence | sequence record 193897 | Assembled from Addgene sequence for pET28a and Genbank record LT799419.1 (insert)
TGGCGAATGGG
[124 nt withheld, positions 12-135]
C
[91 nt withheld, positions 137-227]
A
[49 nt withheld, positions 229-277]
CCTTTGACGTTGGAGTCCACGTTCTTT
[37 nt withheld, positions 305-341]
ACCCTATCTCGGTCTATTCTTTTGATTTATAAGGGATTTTGCCGATTTCGGCCTATTGGTTAAAAAATGA
GCTGATTTAACAAAAATTTAACGCGAATTTTAACAAAATATTAACGTTTACAATTTCAGGTGGCACTTTT
CGGGGAAATGTGCGCGGAACCCCTATTTGTTTATTTTTCTAAATACATTCAAATATGTATCCGCTCATGA
ATTAATTCTTAGAAAAACTCATCGAGCATCAAATGAAACTGCAATTTATTCATATCAGGATTATCAATAC
CATATTTTTGAAAAAGCCGTTTCTGTAATGAAGGAGAAAACTCACCGAGGCAGTTCCATAGGATGGCAAG
ATCCTGGTATCGGTCTGCGATTCCGACTCGTCCAACATCAATACAACCTATTAATTTCCCCTCGTCAAAA
ATAAGGTTATCAAGTGAGAAATCACCATGAGTGACGACTGAATCCGGTGAGAATGGCAAAAGTTTATGCA
TTTCTTTCCAGACTTGTTCAACAGGCCAGCCATTACGCTCGTCATCAAAATCACTCGCATCAACCAAACC
GTTATTCATTCGTGATTGCGCCTGAGCGAGACGAAATACGCGATCGCTGTTAAAAGGACAATTACAAACA
GGAATCGAATGCAACCGGCGCAGGAACACTGCCAGCGCATCAACAATATTTTCACCTGAATCAGGATATT
CTTCTAATACCTGGAATGCTGTTTTCCCGGGGATCGCAGTGGTGAGTAACCATGCATCATCAGGAGTACG
GATAAAATGCTTGATGGTCGGAAGAGGCATAAATTCCGTCAGCCAGTTTAGTCTGACCATCTCATCTGTA
ACATCATTGGCAACGCTACCTTTGCCATGTTTCAGAAACAACTCTGGCGCATCGGGCTTCCCATACAATC
GATAGATTGTCGCACCTGATTGCCCGACATTATCGCGAGCCCATTTATACCCATATAAATCAGCATCCAT
GTTGGAATTTAATCGCGGCCTAGAGCAAGACGTTTCCCGTTGAATATGGCTCATAACACCCCTTGTATTA
CTGTTTATGTAAGCAGACAGTTTTATTGTTCATGACCAAAATCCCTTAACGTGAGTTTTCGTTCCACTGA
GCGTCAGACCCCGTAGAAAAGATCAAAGGATCTTCTTGAGATCCTTTTTTTCTGCGCGTAATCTGCTGCT
TGCAAACAAAAAAACCACCGCTACCAGCGGTGGTTTGTTTGCCGGATCAAGAGCTACCAACTCTTTTTCC
GAAGGTAACTGGCTTCAGCAGAGCGCAGATACCAAATACTGTCCTTCTAGTGTAGCCGTAGTTAGGCCAC
CACTTCAAGAACTCTGTAGCACCGCCTACATACCTCGCTCTGCTAATCCTGTTACCAGTGGCTGCTGCCA
GTGGCGATAAGTCGTGTCTTACCGGGTTGGACTCAAGACGATAGTTACCGGATAAGGCGCAGCGGTCGGG
CTGAACGGGGGGTTCGTGCACACAGCCCAGCTTGGAGCGAACGACCTACACCGAACTGAGATACCTACAG
CGTGAGCTATGAGAAAGCGCCACGCTTCCCGAAGGGAGAAAGGCGGACAGGTATCCGGTAAGCGGCAGGG
TCGGAACAGGAGAGCGCACGAGGGAGCTTCCAGGGGGAAACGCCTGGTATCTTTATAGTCCTGTCGGGTT
TCGCCACCTCTGACTTGAGCGTCGATTTTTGTGATGCTCGTCAGGGGGGCGGAGCCTATGGAAAAACGCC
AGCAACGCGGCCTTTTTACGGTTCCTGGCCTTTTGCTGGCCTTTTGCTCACATGTTCTTTCCTGCGTTAT
CCCCTGATTCTGTGGATAACCGTATTACCGCCTTTGAGTGAGCTGATACCGCTCGCCGCAGCCGAACGAC
CGAGCGCAGCGAGTCAGTGAGCGAGGAAGCGGAAGAGCGCCTGATGCGGTATTTTCTCCTTACGCATCTG
TGCGGTATTTCACACCGCATATATGGTGCACTCTCAGTACAATCTGCTCTGATGCCGCATAGTTAAGCCA
GTATACACTCCGCTATCGCTACGTGACTGGGTCATGGCTGCGCCCCGACACCCGCCAACACCCGCTGACG
CGCCCTGACGGGCTTGTCTGCTCCCGGCATCCGCTTACAGACAAGCTGTGACCGTCTCCGGGAGCTGCAT
GTGTCAGAGGTTTTCACCGTCATCACCGAAACGCGCGAGGCAGCTGCGGTAAAGCTCATCAGCGTGGTCG
TGAAGCGATTCACAGATGTCTGCCTGTTCATCCGCGTCCAGCTCGTTGAGTTTCTCCAGAAGCGTTAATG
TCTGGCTTCTGATAAAGCGGGCCATGTTAAGGGCGGTTTTTTCCTGTTTGGTCACTGATGCCTCCGTGTA
AGGGGGATTTCTGTTCATGGGGGTAATGATACCGATGAAACGAGAGAGGATGCTCACGATACGGGTTACT
GATGATGAACATGCCCGGTTACTGGAACGTTGTGAGGGTAAACAACTGGCGGTATGGATGCGGCGGGACC
AGAGAAAAATCACTCAGGGTCAATGCCAGCGCTTCGTTAATACAGATGTAGGTGTTCCACAGGGTAGCCA
GCAGCATCCTGCGATGCAGATCCGGAACATAATGGTGCAGGGCGCTGACTTCCGCGTTTCCAGACTTTAC
GAAACACGGAAACCGAAGACCATTCATGTTGTTGCTCAGGTCGCAGACGTTTTGCAGCAGCAGTCGCTTC
ACGTTCGCTCGCGTATCGGTGATTCATTCTGCTAACCAGTAAGGCAACCCCGCCAGCCTAGCCGGGTCCT
CAACGACAGGAGCACGATCATGCGCACCCGTGGGGCCGCCATGCCGGCGATAATGGCCTGCTTCTCGCCG
AAACGTTTGGTGGCGGGACCAGTGACGAAGGCTTGAGCGAGGGCGTGCAAGATTCCGAATACCGCAAGCG
ACAGGCCGATCATCGTCGCGCTCCAGCGAAAGCGGTCCTCGCCGAAAATGACCCAGAGCGCTGCCGGCAC
CTGTCCTACGAGTTGCATGATAAAGAAGACAGTCATAAGTGCGGCGACGATAGTCATGCCCCGCGCCCAC
CGGAAGGAGCTGACTGGGTTGAAGGCTCTCAAGGGCATCGGTCGAGATCCCGGTGCCTAATGAGTGAGCT
AACTTACATTAATTGCGTTGCGCTCACTGCCCGCTTTCCAGTCGGGAAACCTGTCGTGCCAGCTGCATTA
ATGAATCGGCCAACGCGCGGGGAGAGGCGGTTTGCGTATTGGGCGCCAGGGTGGTTTTTCTTTTCACCAG
TGAGACGGGCAACAGCTGATTGCCCTTCACCGCCTGGCCCTGAGAGAGTTGCAGCAAGCGGTCCACGCTG
GTTTGCCCCAGCAGGCGAAAATCCTGTTTGATGGTGGTTAACGGCGGGATATAACATGAGCTGTCTTCGG
TATCGTCGTATCCCACTACCGAGATATCCGCACCAACGCGCAGCCCGGACTCGGTAATGGCGCGCATTGC
GCCCAGCGCCATCTGATCGTTGGCAACCAGCATCGCAGTGGGAACGATGCCCTCATTCAGCATTTGCATG
GTTTGTTGAAAACCGGACATGGCACTCCAGTCGCCTTCCCGTTCCGCTATCGGCTGAATTTGATTGCGAG
TGAGATATTTATGCCAGCCAGCCAGACGCAGACGCGCCGAGACAGAACTTAATGGGCCCGCTAACAGCGC
GATTTGCTGGTGACCCAATGCGACCAGATGCTCCACGCCCAGTCGCGTACCGTCTTCATGGGAGAAAATA
ATACTGTTGATGGGTGTCTGGTCAGAGACATCAAGAAATAACGCCGGAACATTAGTGCAGGCAGCTTCCA
CAGCAATGGCATCCTGGTCATCCAGCGGATAGTTAATGATCAGCCCACTGACGCGTTGCGCGAGAAGATT
GTGCACCGCCGCTTTACAGGCTTCGACGCCGCTTCGTTCTACCATCGACACCACCACGCTGGCACCCAGT
TGATCGGCGCGAGATTTAATCGCCGCGACAATTTGCGACGGCGCGTGCAGGGCCAGACTGGAGGTGGCAA
CGCCAATCAGCAACGACTGTTTGCCCGCCAGTTGTTGTGCCACGCGGTTGGGAATGTAATTCAGCTCCGC
CATCGCCGCTTCCACTTTTTCCCGCGTTTTCGCAGAAACGTGGCTGGCCTGGTTCACCACGCGGGAAACG
GTCTGATAAGAGACACCGGCATACTCTGCGACATCGTATAACGTTACTGGTTTCACATTCACCACCCTGA
ATTGACTCTCTTCCGGGCGCTATCATGCCATACCGCGAAAGGTTTTGCGCCATTCGATGGTGTCCGGGAT
CTCGACGCTCTCCCTTATGCGACTCCTGCATTAGGAAGCAGCCCAGTAGTAGGTTGAGGCCGTTGAGCAC
CGCCGCCGCAAGGAATGGTGCATGCAAGGAGATGGCGCCCAACAGTCCCCCGGCCACGGGGCCTGCCACC
ATACCCACGCCGAAACAAGCGCTCATGAGCCCGAAGTGGCGAGCCCGATCTTCCCCATCGGTGATGTCGG
CGATATAGGCGCCAGCAACCGCACCTGTGGCGCCGGTGATGCCGGCCACGATGCGTCCGGCGTAGAGGAT
CGAGATCTCGATCCCGCGAAATTAATACGACTCACTATAGGGGAATTGTGAGCGGATAACAATTCCCCTC
TAGAAATAATTTTGTTTAACTTTAAGAAGGAGATATACCATGGGCCACCATCACCATCACCATCACCATT
CACCCATACTAGGATACTGGAAGATAAAGGGACTAGTACAACCCACAAGGCTACTACTAGAGTACCTAGA
GGAGAAGTACGAGGAGCACCTATACGAGAGGGACGAGGGAGACAAGTGGAGGAATAAGAAGTTCGAGCTA
GGACTAGAGTTCCCCAATCTACCCTACTACATAGACGGAGACGTAAAGCTAACACAATCAATGGCTATAA
TAAGGTACATAGCTGACAAGCACAATATGCTAGGAGGATGTCCCAAGGAGAGGGCTGAGATATCAATGCT
AGAGGGAGCTGTACTAGACATAAGGTACGGAGTATCAAGGATAGCTTACTCAAAGGACTTCGAGACACTA
AAGGTAGACTTCCTATCAAAGCTACCCGAGATGCTAAAGATGTTCGAGGACAGGCTATGTCACAAGACAT
ACCTAAATGGAGACCACGTAACACACCCCGACTTCATGCTATACGACGCTCTAGACGTAGTACTATACAT
GGACCCCATGTGTCTAGACGCTTTCCCCAAGCTAGTATGTTTCAAGAAGAGGATAGAGGCTATACCCCAA
ATAGACAAGTACCTAAAGTCATCAAAGTACATAGCTTGGCCCCTACAAGGATGGCAAGCTACATTCGGAG
GAGGAGACCACCCCCCCAAGTAATAAAAGCTTGCGGCCGCACTCGAGCACCACCACCACCACCACTGAGA
TCCGGCTGCTAACAAAGCCCGAAAGGAAGCTGAGTTGGCTGCTGCCACCGCTGAGCAATAACTAGCATAA
CCCCTTGGGGCCTCTAAACGGGTCTTGAGGGGTTTTTTGCTGAAAGGAGGAACTATATCCGGAT
