Features (pLannotate 1.2.2; 20 found; start..end, strand, type, name):
     97..115     +  promoter       T7 promoter: promoter for bacteriophage T7 RNA polymerase
    116..140     +  protein_bind   lac operator: The lac repressor binds to the lac operator to inhibit transcription in E. coli. This inhibition can be relieved by adding lactose or isopropyl-β-D-thiogalactopyranoside (IPTG). lac repressor encoded by lacI
    155..177     +  RBS            RBS: efficient ribosome binding site from bacteriophage T7 gene 10 (Olins and Rangwala, 1989)
    190..213     +  CDS            8xHis: 8xHis affinity tag
    214..864     +  CDS            GST26_SCHJA: Experimental evidence at protein level: Swiss-Prot protein existence level 1. GST isoenzymes appear to play a central role in the parasite detoxification system. Other functions are also suspected including a role in increasing the solubility of haematin in the parasite gut. From Schistosoma japonicum (Blood fluke).
    892..909     +  CDS            9xHis (fragment): 9xHis affinity tag
    919..968     +  CDS            SET1 (fragment): solubility-enhancement tag derived from T7 phage gene 10B
    976..1023    +  terminator     T7 terminator: transcription terminator for bacteriophage T7 RNA polymerase
   1060..1488    +  rep_origin     f1 ori (sequence partly withheld): f1 bacteriophage origin of replication; arrow indicates direction of (+) strand synthesis
   1541..1598    +  promoter       AmpR promoter (fragment): bla
   1607..2422    -  CDS            KanR: aminoglycoside phosphotransferase; aph(3')-Ia; confers resistance to kanamycin in bacteria or G418 (Geneticin®) in eukaryotes
   2544..3132    +  rep_origin     ori: high-copy-number ColE1/pMB1/pBR322/pUC origin of replication
   3318..3457    -  misc_feature   bom: basis of mobility region from pBR322
   3559..3750    -  CDS            rop: Rop protein, which maintains plasmids at low copy number; rop
   3767..4147    +  CDS            YPB1_ECOLX: Protein predicted: Swiss-Prot protein existence level 4. From Escherichia coli.
   4219..4510    -  CDS            TcR (fragment): tetracycline efflux protein; tet; confers resistance to tetracycline
   4525..4546    -  protein_bind   CAP binding site: CAP binding activates transcription in the presence of cAMP. E. coli catabolite activator protein
   4559..5641    -  CDS            lacI: lac repressor; lacI; The lac repressor binds to the lac operator to inhibit transcription in E. coli. This inhibition can be relieved by adding lactose or isopropyl-β-D-thiogalactopyranoside (IPTG).
   5642..5719    -  promoter       lacI promoter: lacI
   5727..75      -  CDS            TcR (fragment) (across the origin): tetracycline efflux protein; tet; confers resistance to tetracycline
>Addgene plasmid #89589 | pTH848-gst-disec | addgene full sequence | sequence record 206039 | Addgene NGS Result
TCGGCGATATAGGCGCCAGCAACCGCACCTGTGGCGCCGGTGATGCCGGCCACGATGCGTCCGGCGTAGA
GGATCGAGATCTCGATCCCGCGAAATTAATACGACTCACTATAGGGGAATTGTGAGCGGATAACAATTCC
CCTCTAGAAATAATTTTGTTTAACTTTAAGAAGGAGATATACCATGGGCCACCATCACCATCACCATCAC
CATTCACCCATACTAGGATACTGGAAGATAAAGGGACTAGTACAACCCACAAGGCTACTACTAGAGTACC
TAGAGGAGAAGTACGAGGAGCACCTATACGAGAGGGACGAGGGAGACAAGTGGAGGAATAAGAAGTTCGA
GCTAGGACTAGAGTTCCCCAATCTACCCTACTACATAGACGGAGACGTAAAGCTAACACAATCAATGGCT
ATAATAAGGTACATAGCTGACAAGCACAATATGCTAGGAGGATGTCCCAAGGAGAGGGCTGAGATATCAA
TGCTAGAGGGAGCTGTACTAGACATAAGGTACGGAGTATCAAGGATAGCTTACTCAAAGGACTTCGAGAC
ACTAAAGGTAGACTTCCTATCAAAGCTACCCGAGATGCTAAAGATGTTCGAGGACAGGCTATGTCACAAG
ACATACCTAAATGGAGACCACGTAACACACCCCGACTTCATGCTATACGACGCTCTAGACGTAGTACTAT
ACATGGACCCCATGTGTCTAGACGCTTTCCCCAAGCTAGTATGTTTCAAGAAGAGGATAGAGGCTATACC
CCAAATAGACAAGTACCTAAAGTCATCAAAGTACATAGCTTGGCCCCTACAAGGATGGCAAGCTACATTC
GGAGGAGGAGACCACCCCCCCAAGTAATAAAAGCTTGCGGCCGCACTCGAGCACCACCACCACCACCACT
GAGATCCGGCTGCTAACAAAGCCCGAAAGGAAGCTGAGTTGGCTGCTGCCACCGCTGAGCAATAACTAGC
ATAACCCCTTGGGGCCTCTAAACGGGTCTTGAGGGGTTTTTTGCTGAAAGGAGGAACTATATCCGGATTG
GCGAATGGG
[124 nt withheld, positions 1060-1183]
C
[91 nt withheld, positions 1185-1275]
A
[49 nt withheld, positions 1277-1325]
CCTTTGACGTTGGAGTCCACGTTCTTT
[37 nt withheld, positions 1353-1389]
ACCCTATCTCGGTCTATTCTTTTGATTTATAAGGGATTTTGCCGATTTCGGCCTATTGGTTAAAAAATGA
GCTGATTTAACAAAAATTTAACGCGAATTTTAACAAAATATTAACGCTTACAATTTAGGTGGCACTTTTC
GGGGAAATGTGCGCGGAACCCCTATTTGTTTATTTTTCTAAATACATTCAAATATGTATCCGCTCATGAA
TTAATTCTTAGAAAAACTCATCGAGCATCAAATGAAACTGCAATTTATTCATATCAGGATTATCAATACC
ATATTTTTGAAAAAGCCGTTTCTGTAATGAAGGAGAAAACTCACCGAGGCAGTTCCATAGGATGGCAAGA
TCCTGGTATCGGTCTGCGATTCCGACTCGTCCAACATCAATACAACCTATTAATTTCCCCTCGTCAAAAA
TAAGGTTATCAAGTGAGAAATCACCATGAGTGACGACTGAATCCGGTGAGAATGGCAAAAGTTTATGCAT
TTCTTTCCAGACTTGTTCAACAGGCCAGCCATTACGCTCGTCATCAAAATCACTCGCATCAACCAAACCG
TTATTCATTCGTGATTGCGCCTGAGCGAGACGAAATACGCGATCGCTGTTAAAAGGACAATTACAAACAG
GAATCGAATGCAACCGGCGCAGGAACACTGCCAGCGCATCAACAATATTTTCACCTGAATCAGGATATTC
TTCTAATACCTGGAATGCTGTTTTCCCGGGGATCGCAGTGGTGAGTAACCATGCATCATCAGGAGTACGG
ATAAAATGCTTGATGGTCGGAAGAGGCATAAATTCCGTCAGCCAGTTTAGTCTGACCATCTCATCTGTAA
CATCATTGGCAACGCTACCTTTGCCATGTTTCAGAAACAACTCTGGCGCATCGGGCTTCCCATACAATCG
ATAGATTGTCGCACCTGATTGCCCGACATTATCGCGAGCCCATTTATACCCATATAAATCAGCATCCATG
TTGGAATTTAATCGCGGCCTAGAGCAAGACGTTTCCCGTTGAATATGGCTCATAACACCCCTTGTATTAC
TGTTTATGTAAGCAGACAGTTTTATTGTTCATGACCAAAATCCCTTAACGTGAGTTTTCGTTCCACTGAG
CGTCAGACCCCGTAGAAAAGATCAAAGGATCTTCTTGAGATCCTTTTTTTCTGCGCGTAATCTGCTGCTT
GCAAACAAAAAAACCACCGCTACCAGCGGTGGTTTGTTTGCCGGATCAAGAGCTACCAACTCTTTTTCCG
AAGGTAACTGGCTTCAGCAGAGCGCAGATACCAAATACTGTCCTTCTAGTGTAGCCGTAGTTAGGCCACC
ACTTCAAGAACTCTGTAGCACCGCCTACATACCTCGCTCTGCTAATCCTGTTACCAGTGGCTGCTGCCAG
TGGCGATAAGTCGTGTCTTACCGGGTTGGACTCAAGACGATAGTTACCGGATAAGGCGCAGCGGTCGGGC
TGAACGGGGGGTTCGTGCACACAGCCCAGCTTGGAGCGAACGACCTACACCGAACTGAGATACCTACAGC
GTGAGCTATGAGAAAGCGCCACGCTTCCCGAAGGGAGAAAGGCGGACAGGTATCCGGTAAGCGGCAGGGT
CGGAACAGGAGAGCGCACGAGGGAGCTTCCAGGGGGAAACGCCTGGTATCTTTATAGTCCTGTCGGGTTT
CGCCACCTCTGACTTGAGCGTCGATTTTTGTGATGCTCGTCAGGGGGGCGGAGCCTATGGAAAAACGCCA
GCAACGCGGCCTTTTTACGGTTCCTGGCCTTTTGCTGGCCTTTTGCTCACATGTTCTTTCCTGCGTTATC
CCCTGATTCTGTGGATAACCGTATTACCGCCTTTGAGTGAGCTGATACCGCTCGCCGCAGCCGAACGACC
GAGCGCAGCGAGTCAGTGAGCGAGGAAGCGGAAGAGCGCCTGATGCGGTATTTTCTCCTTACGCATCTGT
GCGGTATTTCACACCGCAATGGTGCACTCTCAGTACAATCTGCTCTGATGCCGCATAGTTAAGCCAGTAT
ACACTCCGCTATCGCTACGTGACTGGGTCATGGCTGCGCCCCGACACCCGCCAACACCCGCTGACGCGCC
CTGACGGGCTTGTCTGCTCCCGGCATCCGCTTACAGACAAGCTGTGACCGTCTCCGGGAGCTGCATGTGT
CAGAGGTTTTCACCGTCATCACCGAAACGCGCGAGGCAGCTGCGGTAAAGCTCATCAGCGTGGTCGTGAA
GCGATTCACAGATGTCTGCCTGTTCATCCGCGTCCAGCTCGTTGAGTTTCTCCAGAAGCGTTAATGTCTG
GCTTCTGATAAAGCGGGCCATGTTAAGGGCGGTTTTTTCCTGTTTGGTCACTGATGCCTCCGTGTAAGGG
GGATTTCTGTTCATGGGGGTAATGATACCGATGAAACGAGAGAGGATGCTCACGATACGGGTTACTGATG
ATGAACATGCCCGGTTACTGGAACGTTGTGAGGGTAAACAACTGGCGGTATGGATGCGGCGGGACCAGAG
AAAAATCACTCAGGGTCAATGCCAGCGCTTCGTTAATACAGATGTAGGTGTTCCACAGGGTAGCCAGCAG
CATCCTGCGATGCAGATCCGGAACATAATGGTGCAGGGCGCTGACTTCCGCGTTTCCAGACTTTACGAAA
CACGGAAACCGAAGACCATTCATGTTGTTGCTCAGGTCGCAGACGTTTTGCAGCAGCAGTCGCTTCACGT
TCGCTCGCGTATCGGTGATTCATTCTGCTAACCAGTAAGGCAACCCCGCCAGCCTAGCCGGGTCCTCAAC
GACAGGAGCACGATCATGCGCACCCGTGGGGCCGCCATGCCGGCGATAATGGCCTGCTTCTCGCCGAAAC
GTTTGGTGGCGGGACCAGTGACGAAGGCTTGAGCGAGGGCGTGCAAGATTCCGAATACCGCAAGCGACAG
GCCGATCATCGTCGCGCTCCAGCGAAAGCGGTCCTCGCCGAAAATGACCCAGAGCGCTGCCGGCACCTGT
CCTACGAGTTGCATGATAAAGAAGACAGTCATAAGTGCGGCGACGATAGTCATGCCCCGCGCCCACCGGA
AGGAGCTGACTGGGTTGAAGGCTCTCAAGGGCATCGGTCGAGATCCCGGTGCCTAATGAGTGAGCTAACT
TACATTAATTGCGTTGCGCTCACTGCCCGCTTTCCAGTCGGGAAACCTGTCGTGCCAGCTGCATTAATGA
ATCGGCCAACGCGCGGGGAGAGGCGGTTTGCGTATTGGGCGCCAGGGTGGTTTTTCTTTTCACCAGTGAG
ACGGGCAACAGCTGATTGCCCTTCACCGCCTGGCCCTGAGAGAGTTGCAGCAAGCGGTCCACGCTGGTTT
GCCCCAGCAGGCGAAAATCCTGTTTGATGGTGGTTAACGGCGGGATATAACATGAGCTGTCTTCGGTATC
GTCGTATCCCACTACCGAGATATCCGCACCAACGCGCAGCCCGGACTCGGTAATGGCGCGCATTGCGCCC
AGCGCCATCTGATCGTTGGCAACCAGCATCGCAGTGGGAACGATGCCCTCATTCAGCATTTGCATGGTTT
GTTGAAAACCGGACATGGCACTCCAGTCGCCTTCCCGTTCCGCTATCGGCTGAATTTGATTGCGAGTGAG
ATATTTATGCCAGCCAGCCAGACGCAGACGCGCCGAGACAGAACTTAATGGGCCCGCTAACAGCGCGATT
TGCTGGTGACCCAATGCGACCAGATGCTCCACGCCCAGTCGCGTACCGTCTTCATGGGAGAAAATAATAC
TGTTGATGGGTGTCTGGTCAGAGACATCAAGAAATAACGCCGGAACATTAGTGCAGGCAGCTTCCACAGC
AATGGCATCCTGGTCATCCAGCGGATAGTTAATGATCAGCCCACTGACGCGTTGCGCGAGAAGATTGTGC
ACCGCCGCTTTACAGGCTTCGACGCCGCTTCGTTCTACCATCGACACCACCACGCTGGCACCCAGTTGAT
CGGCGCGAGATTTAATCGCCGCGACAATTTGCGACGGCGCGTGCAGGGCCAGACTGGAGGTGGCAACGCC
AATCAGCAACGACTGTTTGCCCGCCAGTTGTTGTGCCACGCGGTTGGGAATGTAATTCAGCTCCGCCATC
GCCGCTTCCACTTTTTCCCGCGTTTTCGCAGAAACGTGGCTGGCCTGGTTCACCACGCGGGAAACGGTCT
GATAAGAGACACCGGCATACTCTGCGACATCGTATAACGTTACTGGTTTCACATTCACCACCCTGAATTG
ACTCTCTTCCGGGCGCTATCATGCCATACCGCGAAAGGTTTTGCGCCATTCGATGGTGTCCGGGATCTCG
ACGCTCTCCCTTATGCGACTCCTGCATTAGGAAGCAGCCCAGTAGTAGGTTGAGGCCGTTGAGCACCGCC
GCCGCAAGGAATGGTGCATGCAAGGAGATGGCGCCCAACAGTCCCCCGGCCACGGGGCCTGCCACCATAC
CCACGCCGAAACAAGCGCTCATGAGCCCGAAGTGGCGAGCCCGATCTTCCCCATCGGTGATG
